>Addgene plasmid #229303 | pXTK066 [Con-Pro_nptII-Broad_PartType8] | addgene full sequence | sequence record 464693 | Addgene NGS Result
TTGAGATCCTTTTTTTCTGCGCGTAATCTGCTGCTTGCAAACAAAAAAACCACCGCTACCAGCGGTGGTT
TGTTTGCCGGATCAAGAGCTACCAACTCTTTTTCCGAAGGTAACTGGCTTCAGCAGAGCGCAGATACCAA
ATACTGTTCTTCTAGTGTAGCCGTAGTTAGGCCACCACTTCAAGAACTCTGTAGCACCGCCTACATACCT
CGCTCTGCTAATCCTGTTACCAGTGGCTGCTGCCAGTGGCGATAAGTCGTGTCTTACCGGGTTGGACTCA
AGACGATAGTTACCGGATAAGGCGCAGCGGTCGGGCTGAACGGGGGGTTCGTGCACACAGCCCAGCTTGG
AGCGAACGACCTACACCGAACTGAGATACCTACAGCGTGAGCTATGAGAAAGCGCCACGCTTCCCGAAGG
GAGAAAGGCGGACAGGTATCCGGTAAGCGGCAGGGTCGGAACAGGAGAGCGCACGAGGGAGCTTCCAGGG
GGAAACGCCTGGTATCTTTATAGTCCTGTCGGGTTTCGCCACCTCTGACTTGAGCGTCGATTTTTGTGAT
GCTCGTCAGGGGGGCGGAGCCTATGGAAAAACGCCAGCAACGCGAGTCGGTCTCTGCTGAGCTTCACGCT
GCCGCAAGCACTCAGGGCGCAAGGGCTGCTAAAGGAAGCGGAACACGTAGAAAGCCAGTCCGCAGAAACG
GTGCTGACCCCGGATGAATGTCAGCTACTGGGCTATCTGGACAAGGGAAAACGCAAGCGCAAAGAGAAAG
CAGGTAGCTTGCAGTGGGCTTACATGGCGATAGCTAGACTGGGCGGTTTTATGGACAGCAAGCGAACCGG
AATTGCCAGCTGGGGCGCCCTCTGGTAAGGTTGGGAAGCCCTGCAAAGTAAACTGGATGGCTTTCTTGCC
GCCAAGGATCTGATGGCGCAGGGGATCAAGATCTGATCAAGAGACAGGATGAGGATCGTTTCGCAATGTG
AGACCAGAGTAGCCCGCCTAATGAGCGGGCTTTTTTTTAATTCCCCTATTTGTTTATTTTTCTAAATACA
TTCAAATATGTATCCGCTCATGAGACAATAACCCTGATAAATGCTTCAATAATATTGAAAAAGGAAGAGT
ATGAGCATTCAGCATTTTCGTGTGGCGCTGATTCCGTTTTTTGCGGCGTTTTGCCTGCCGGTGTTTGCGC
ATCCGGAAACCCTGGTGAAAGTGAAAGATGCGGAAGATCAACTGGGTGCGCGCGTGGGCTATATTGAACT
GGATCTGAACAGCGGCAAAATTCTGGAATCTTTTCGTCCGGAAGAACGTTTTCCGATGATGAGCACCTTT
AAAGTGCTGCTGTGCGGTGCGGTTCTGAGCCGTGTGGATGCGGGCCAGGAACAACTGGGCCGTCGTATTC
ATTATAGCCAGAACGATCTGGTGGAATATAGCCCGGTGACCGAAAAACATCTGACCGATGGCATGACCGT
GCGTGAACTGTGCAGCGCGGCGATTACCATGAGCGATAACACCGCGGCGAACCTGCTGCTGACGACCATT
GGCGGTCCGAAAGAACTGACCGCGTTTCTGCATAACATGGGCGATCATGTGACCCGTCTGGATCGTTGGG
AACCGGAACTGAACGAAGCGATTCCGAACGATGAACGTGATACCACCATGCCGGCAGCAATGGCGACCAC
CCTGCGTAAACTGCTGACGGGTGAGCTGCTGACCCTGGCAAGCCGCCAGCAACTGATTGATTGGATGGAA
GCGGATAAAGTGGCGGGTCCGCTGCTGCGTAGCGCGCTGCCGGCTGGCTGGTTTATTGCGGATAAAAGCG
GTGCGGGCGAACGTGGCAGCCGTGGCATTATTGCGGCGCTGGGCCCGGATGGTAAACCGAGCCGTATTGT
GGTGATTTATACCACCGGCAGCCAGGCGACGATGGATGAACGTAACCGTCAGATTGCGGAAATTGGCGCG
AGCCTGATTAAACATTGGTAAACCGATACAATTAAAGGCTCCTTTTGGAGCCTTTTTTTTTGGACGACCC
TTGTCAGATCAAAGGATCTTC
Features (pLannotate 1.2.2; 5 found; start..end, strand, type, name):
      1..589     +  rep_origin     ori: high-copy-number ColE1/pMB1/pBR322/pUC origin of replication
    620..943     +  CDS            tnpA (fragment): TN5P_ECOLX - Also known as tnp. Experimental evidence at protein level: Swiss-Prot protein existence level 1. Mediates transposition of transposon Tn5 by a 'cut and paste' mechanism. First, the monomeric transposase binds the 19 bp inverted DNA repeats flanking the transposon. Then, dimerization of the DNA- bound transposase creates a synaptic DNA complex. After nicking of the first DNA strand, excision of the transposon proceeds through a series of intermediates. The transposase then mediates the insertion of the transposon at a new site by strand transfer. The activity of the wild- type tran
   1029..1120    +  promoter       AmpR promoter: bla
   1121..1978    +  CDS            bla: BLAT_ECOLX - Experimental evidence at protein level: Swiss-Prot protein existence level 1. TEM-type are the most prevalent beta-lactamases in enterobacteria; they hydrolyze the beta-lactam bond in susceptible beta-lactam antibiotics, thus conferring resistance to penicillins and cephalosporins. TEM-3 and TEM-4 are capable of hydrolyzing cefotaxime and ceftazidime. TEM-5 is capable of hydrolyzing ceftazidime. TEM-6 is capable of hydrolyzing ceftazidime and aztreonam. TEM-8/CAZ-2, TEM- 16/CAZ-7 and TEM-24/CAZ-6 are markedly active against ceftazidime. IRT- 4 shows resistance to beta-lactamase in
   1985..2024    +  terminator     fd terminator: central terminator from bacteriophage fd (Otsuka and Kunisawa, 1982)
