[The description below was written by a language model from this plasmid's Addgene catalogue record and pLannotate feature annotations shown in this document.]
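Description:
pXTK066 [Con-Pro_nptII-Broad_PartType8] is a small (about 2.05 kb) Golden Gate part plasmid from the XanthoMoClo modular cloning toolkit, which was developed for genetic engineering of bacteria in the genera Xanthobacter and Roseixanthobacter. It is built on the pXTK backbone and is maintained in E. coli (DH5alpha) under ampicillin selection. The feature table shows a ColE1/pMB1-type origin of replication together with a bla (TEM beta-lactamase) gene driven by its native AmpR promoter and followed by the bacteriophage fd terminator. The catalogue lists the plasmid as low copy, whereas the automated annotation labels the origin as the high-copy ColE1/pUC family; the record does not resolve this difference.

The payload is a synthetic "broad" version of the constitutive nptII promoter, stored as a Type 8 part in the toolkit's assembly scheme. The only feature annotated in the insert region is a roughly 320 bp stretch called as a fragment of the Tn5 transposase gene tnpA. This is consistent with the promoter's origin, since the nptII (kanamycin resistance) gene and its upstream region come from transposon Tn5. The hit most likely reflects Tn5-derived sequence carried along with the promoter rather than a functional transposase, and no intact coding sequence is reported there. The Type IIS restriction sites and overhangs that define the part position are not annotated, and the catalogue gives no cloning site details.

As a part plasmid, it is not an expression construct in its own right. It serves as a promoter donor for assembly with other toolkit parts into larger constructs.
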