Addgene plasmid #229303: pXTK066 [Con-Pro_nptII-Broad_PartType8]
Purpose: XanthoMoClo Golden Gate Part Plasmid for cloning, contains Constitutive-Promoter_nptII-Broad_PartType8
Depositing lab: Michael Springer. Depositing organization: Harvard Medical School. Publication: XanthoMoClo horizontal line A Robust Modular Cloning Genetic Toolkit for the Genera Xanthobacter and Roseixanthobacter. Soltysiak MPM, Ory ALH, Lee AD, Christophersen CE, Jalihal AP, Springer M. ACS Synth Biol. 2025 Apr 18;14(4):1173-1190. doi: 10.1021/acssynbio.4c00806. Epub 2025 Mar 13. PubMed 40080684.
Backbone
  Vector backbone: pXTK
  Vector type: Bacterial Expression
Growth in bacteria
  Bacterial resistance: Ampicillin, 100 μg/mL
  Growth temperature: 37°C
  Growth strain: DH5alpha
  Copy number: Low Copy
Gene/Insert
  Gene/Insert name: nptII Promoter (Broad) (alt name: Constitutive-Promoter_nptII-Broad_PartType8)
  Species: Synthetic
  Cloning method: Restriction Enzyme; 5′ cloning site unknown (unknown if destroyed)
Terms and licenses: Academic/Nonprofit Terms; Industry Terms: Not Available to Industry
How to cite: pXTK066 [Con-Pro_nptII-Broad_PartType8] was a gift from Michael Springer (Addgene plasmid # 229303 ; http://n2t.net/addgene:229303 ; RRID:Addgene_229303)
